Addgene plasmid #152067: pGBW-m4133294
Purpose: Mammalian expression plasmid for SARS-CoV-2 endoRNAse
Depositing lab: Ginkgo Bioworks & Benjie Chen. Depositing organization: Ginkgo Bioworks.
Backbone
  Vector backbone: pTwist_CMV_6
  Backbone size w/o insert (bp): 4180
  Vector type: Mammalian Expression
Growth in bacteria
  Bacterial resistance: Ampicillin, 100 μg/mL
  Growth temperature: 37°C
  Growth strain: DH5alpha
  Copy number: High Copy
Gene/Insert
  Gene/Insert name: SARS-CoV-2 endoRNAse
  Species: Severe acute respiratory syndrome coronavirus 2
  Insert size (bp): 1031
  Mutation: wt
  Entrez Gene: ORF1ab (a.k.a. GU280_gp01)
  Promoter: CMV
  Tag / fusion protein: Cleavable TEV;3xFlag (C terminal on backbone)
  Cloning method: Unknown
Resource information
  A portion of this plasmid was derived from a plasmid made by: GinkgoBioworks
Depositor comments: NCBI reference sequence: YP_009725310.1
How to cite: pGBW-m4133294 was a gift from Ginkgo Bioworks & Benjie Chen (Addgene plasmid # 152067 ; http://n2t.net/addgene:152067 ; RRID:Addgene_152067)
