[The description below was written by a language model from this plasmid's Addgene catalogue record and pLannotate feature annotations shown in this document.]
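Description:
pGBW-m4133294 is a mammalian expression plasmid built on the pTwist_CMV_6 backbone for producing the SARS-CoV-2 endoribonuclease (endoRNAse) in transfected cells. It is maintained in E. coli as a high-copy plasmid through a ColE1/pUC-type origin of replication and selected with ampicillin via a β-lactamase (AmpR) gene. The sequenced record is about 5.3 kb. No mammalian selection marker is annotated, which suggests transient expression use.

The insert is a wild-type segment of roughly 1 kb from the viral ORF1ab replicase polyprotein. The feature table identifies it only as a fragment of that polyprotein; the 2'-O-methyltransferase text attached to the automated annotation is generic wording for the polyprotein entry and should not be read as the identity of the insert, which the catalogue gives as the endoRNAse. Expression is driven by the human cytomegalovirus immediate early enhancer and promoter, and transcripts are terminated by an SV40 polyadenylation signal downstream of the coding region. The backbone supplies a C-terminal tag described as a TEV-cleavable 3xFLAG. The annotation detects only a FLAG fragment just after the open reading frame, consistent with this arrangement. The tag permits immunodetection or affinity capture of the protein, with the option of removing it by TEV protease.

The expression cassette is flanked on both sides by bacterial rrnG and T7 transcription terminators, a synthetic poly(A) signal upstream, and short β-globin insulator elements, which together help isolate the cassette from read-through transcription originating in the backbone. The construct belongs to a set of SARS-CoV-2 protein expression plasmids, and it suits studies of the endoRNAse's localisation, interactions or function in mammalian cells.
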