Features (pLannotate 1.2.2; 17 found; start..end, strand, type, name):
    226..362     +  terminator     rrnG terminator: transcription terminator from the E. coli ribosomal RNA rrnG operon (Albrechtsen et al., 1991)
    514..585     +  misc_feature   5' β-globin insulator: insulator upstream of the human β-globin locus (Farrell et al., 2002)
    590..636     -  terminator     T7 terminator: transcription terminator for bacteriophage T7 RNA polymerase
    654..702     -  polyA_signal   poly(A) signal: synthetic polyadenylation signal
    783..1086    +  enhancer       CMV enhancer: human cytomegalovirus immediate early enhancer
   1159..1176    -  promoter       CMV promoter (fragment): human cytomegalovirus (CMV) immediate early promoter
   1239..1290    +  promoter       CMVd2 promoter: truncated human cytomegalovirus (CMV) immediate early promoter that yields moderately reduced expression relative to the full-length promoter
   1368..2402    +  CDS            rep (fragment): R1AB_SARS2 - Experimental evidence at protein level: Swiss-Prot protein existence level 1. [2'-O-methyltransferase]: Methyltransferase that mediates mRNA cap 2'-O-ribose methylation to the 5'-cap structure of viral mRNAs. N7-methyl guanosine cap is a prerequisite for binding of nsp16. Therefore plays an essential role in viral mRNAs cap methylation which is essential to evade immune system. From Severe acute respiratory syndrome coronavirus 2 (2019-nCoV) (SARS-CoV-2).
   2466..2488    +  CDS            FLAG (fragment): FLAG® epitope tag, followed by an enterokinase cleavage site
   2542..2663    -  polyA_signal   SV40 poly(A) signal: SV40 polyadenylation signal
   2686..2755    -  CDS            large T antigen (fragment): large T antigen from SV40 (simian virus 40)
   2778..2824    +  terminator     T7 terminator: transcription terminator for bacteriophage T7 RNA polymerase
   2854..2990    +  terminator     rrnG terminator: transcription terminator from the E. coli ribosomal RNA rrnG operon (Albrechtsen et al., 1991)
   3035..3106    +  misc_feature   3' β-globin insulator: insulator downstream of the human β-globin locus (Farrell et al., 2002)
   3332..3920    -  rep_origin     ori: high-copy-number ColE1/pMB1/pBR322/pUC origin of replication
   4092..4156    -  CDS            bla(M) (fragment): β-lactamase lacking the signal sequence; bla(M); allows cytosolic expression of β-lactamase
   4666..213     +  CDS            AmpR (across the origin): β-lactamase; bla; confers resistance to ampicillin, carbenicillin, and related antibiotics
>Addgene plasmid #152067 | pGBW-m4133294 | addgene full sequence | sequence record 297888 | Addgene NGS Result
CCACTTCTGCGCTCGGCCCTTCCGGCTGGCTGGTTTATTGCTGATAAATCTGGAGCCGGTGAGCGTGGGT
CTCGCGGTATCATTGCAGCACTGGGGCCAGATGGTAAGCCCTCCCGTATCGTAGTTATCTACACGACGGG
GAGTCAGGCAACTATGGATGAACGAAATAGACAGATCGCTGAGATAGGTGCCTCACTGATTAAGCATTGG
TAACCGATTCTAGGTGCATTGGCGCAGAAAAAAATGCCTGATGCGACGCTGCGCGTCTTATACTCCCACA
TATGCCAGATTCAGCAACGGATACGGCTTCCCCAACTTGCCCACTTCCATACGTGTCCTCCTTACCAGAA
ATTTATCCTTAAGATCCCGAATCGTTTAAACTCGACTCTGGCTCTATCGAATCTCCGTCGTTTCGAGCTT
ACGCGAACAGCCGTGGCGCTCATTTGCTCGTCGGGCATCGAATCTCGTCAGCTATCGTCAGCTTACCTTT
TTGGCAGCGATCGCGGCTCCCGACATCTTGGACCATTAGCTCCACAGGTATCTTCTTCCCTCTAGTGGTC
ATAACAGCAGCTTCAGCTACCTCTCAATTCAAAAAACCCCTCAAGACCCGTTTAGAGGCCCCAAGGGGTT
ATGCTATCAATCGTTGCGTTACACACACAAAAAACCAACACACATCCATCTTCGATGGATAGCGATTTTA
TTATCTAACTGCTGATCGAGTGTAGCCAGATCTAGTAATCAATTACGGGGTCATTAGTTCATAGCCCATA
TATGGAGTTCCGCGTTACATAACTTACGGTAAATGGCCCGCCTGGCTGACCGCCCAACGACCCCCGCCCA
TTGACGTCAATAATGACGTATGTTCCCATAGTAACGCCAATAGGGACTTTCCATTGACGTCAATGGGTGG
AGTATTTACGGTAAACTGCCCACTTGGCAGTACATCAAGTGTATCATATGCCAAGTACGCCCCCTATTGA
CGTCAATGACGGTAAATGGCCCGCCTGGCATTATGCCCAGTACATGACCTTATGGGACTTTCCTACTTGG
CAGTACATCTACGTATTAGTCATCGCTATTACCATGCTGATGCGGTTTTGGCAGTACATCAATGGGCGTG
GATAGCGGTTTGACTCACGGGGATTTCCAAGTCTCCACCCCATTGACGTCAATGGGAGTTTGTTTTGGCA
CCAAAATCAACGGGACTTTCCAAAATGTCGTAACAACTCCGCCCCATTGACGCAAATGGGCGGTAGGCGT
GTACGGTGGGAGGTCTATATAAGCAGAGCTGGTTTAGTGAACCGTCAGATCAGATCTTTGTCGATCCTAC
CATCCACTCGACACACCCGCCAGCGGCCGCCACCATGTTAGAAAATGTGGCTTTTAATGTTGTAAATAAG
GGACACTTTGATGGACAACAGGGTGAAGTACCAGTTTCTATCATTAATAACACTGTTTACACAAAAGTTG
ATGGTGTTGATGTAGAATTGTTTGAAAATAAAACAACATTACCTGTTAATGTAGCATTTGAGCTTTGGGC
TAAGCGCAACATTAAACCAGTACCAGAGGTGAAAATACTCAATAATTTGGGTGTGGACATTGCTGCTAAT
ACTGTGATCTGGGACTACAAAAGAGATGCTCCAGCACATATATCTACTATTGGTGTTTGTTCTATGACTG
ACATAGCCAAGAAACCAACTGAAACGATTTGTGCACCACTCACTGTCTTTTTTGATGGTAGAGTTGATGG
TCAAGTAGACTTATTTAGAAATGCCCGTAATGGTGTTCTTATTACAGAAGGTAGTGTTAAAGGTTTACAA
CCATCTGTAGGTCCCAAACAAGCTAGTCTTAATGGAGTCACATTAATTGGAGAAGCCGTAAAAACACAGT
TCAATTATTATAAGAAAGTTGATGGTGTTGTCCAACAATTACCTGAAACTTACTTTACTCAGAGTAGAAA
TTTACAAGAATTTAAACCCAGGAGTCAAATGGAAATTGATTTCTTAGAATTAGCTATGGATGAATTCATT
GAACGGTATAAATTAGAAGGCTATGCCTTCGAACATATCGTTTATGGAGATTTTAGTCATAGTCAGTTAG
GTGGTTTACATCTACTGATTGGACTAGCTAAACGTTTTAAGGAATCACCTTTTGAATTAGAAGATTTTAT
TCCTATGGACAGTACAGTTAAAAACTATTTCATAACAGATGCGCAAACAGGTTCATCTAAGTGTGTGTGT
TCTGTTATTGATTTATTACTTGATGATTTTGTTGAAATAATAAAATCCCAAGATTTATCTGTAGTTTCTA
AGGTTGTCAAAGTGACTATTGACTATACAGAAATTTCATTTATGCTTTGGTGTAAAGATGGCCATGTAGA
AACATTTTACCCAAAATTAGAAAACCTTTACTTTCAGTCGATGGATTATAAGGACCACGATGGAGACTAC
AAAGATCATGACATTGATTACAAGGACGACGATGACAAATAAGCTAGCTTGACTGACTGAGATACAGCGT
ACCTTCAGCTCACAGACATGATAAGATACATTGATGAGTTTGGACAAACCACAACTAGAATGCAGTGAAA
AAAATGCTTTATTTGTGAAATTTGTGATGCTATTGCTTTATTTGTAACCATTATAAGCTGCAATAAACAA
GTTAACAACAACAATTGCATTCATTTTATGTTTCAGGTTCAGGGGGAGGTGTGGGAGGTTTTTTAAAGCA
AGTAAAACCTCTACAAATGTGGTATTGGCCCATCTCTATCGGTATCGTAGCATAACCCCTTGGGGCCTCT
AAACGGGTCTTGAGGGGTTTTTTGTGCCCCTCGGGCCGGATTGCTATCTACCGGCATTGGCGCAGAAAAA
AATGCCTGATGCGACGCTGCGCGTCTTATACTCCCACATATGCCAGATTCAGCAACGGATACGGCTTCCC
CAACTTGCCCACTTCCATACGTGTCCTCCTTACCAGAAATTTATCCTTAAGGTCGTCAGCTATCCTGCAG
GCGATCTCTCGATTTCGATCAAGACATTCCTTTAATGGTCTTTTCTGGACACCACTAGGGGTCAGAAGTA
GTTCATCAAACTTTCTTCCCTCCCTAATCTCATTGGTTACCTTGGGCTATCGAAACTTAATTAACCAGTC
AAGTCAGCTACTTGGCGAGATCGACTTGTCTGGGTTTCGACTACGCTCAGAATTGCGTCAGTCAAGTTCG
ATCTGGTCCTTGCTATTGCACCCGTTCTCCGATTACGAGTTTCATTTAAATCATGTGAGCAAAAGGCCAG
CAAAAGGCCAGGAACCGTAAAAAGGCCGCGTTGCTGGCGTTTTTCCATAGGCTCCGCCCCCCTGACGAGC
ATCACAAAAATCGACGCTCAAGTCAGAGGTGGCGAAACCCGACAGGACTATAAAGATACCAGGCGTTTCC
CCCTGGAAGCTCCCTCGTGCGCTCTCCTGTTCCGACCCTGCCGCTTACCGGATACCTGTCCGCCTTTCTC
CCTTCGGGAAGCGTGGCGCTTTCTCATAGCTCACGCTGTAGGTATCTCAGTTCGGTGTAGGTCGTTCGCT
CCAAGCTGGGCTGTGTGCACGAACCCCCCGTTCAGCCCGACCGCTGCGCCTTATCCGGTAACTATCGTCT
TGAGTCCAACCCGGTAAGACACGACTTATCGCCACTGGCAGCAGCCACTGGTAACAGGATTAGCAGAGCG
AGGTATGTAGGCGGTGCTACAGAGTTCTTGAAGTGGTGGCCTAACTACGGCTACACTAGAAGAACAGTAT
TTGGTATCTGCGCTCTGCTGAAGCCAGTTACCTTCGGAAAAAGAGTTGGTAGCTCTTGATCCGGCAAACA
AACCACCGCTGGTAGCGGTGGTTTTTTTGTTTGCAAGCAGCAGATTACGCGCAGAAAAAAAGGATCTCAA
GAAGATCCTTTGATCTTTTCTACGGGGTCTGACGCTCAGTGGAACGAAAACTCACGTTAAGGGATTTTGG
TCATGAGATTATCAAAAAGGATCTTCACCTAGATCCTTTTAAATTAAAAATGAAGTTTTAAATCAATCTA
AAGTATATATGAGTAAACTTGGTCTGACAGTTACCAATGCTTAATCAGTGAGGCACCTATCTCAGCGATC
TGTCTATTTCGTTCATCCATAGTTGCATTTAAATTTCCGAACTCTCCAAGGCCCTCGTCGGAAAATCTTC
AAACCTTTCGTCCGATCCATCTTGCAGGCTACCTCTCGAACGAACTATCGCAAGTCTCTTGGCCGGCCTT
GCGCCTTGGCTATTGCTTGGCAGCGCCTATCGCCAGGTATTACTCCAATCCCGAATATCCGAGATCGGGA
TCACCCGAGAGAAGTTCAACCTACATCCTCAATCCCGATCTATCCGAGATCCGAGGAATATCGAAATCGG
GGCGCGCCTGGTGTACCGAGAACGATCCTCTCAGTGCGAGTCTCGACGATCCATATCGTTGCTTGGCAGT
CAGCCAGTCGGAATCCAGCTTGGGACCCAGGAAGTCCAATCGTCAGATATTGTACTCAAGCCTGGTCACG
GCAGCGTACCGATCTGTTTAAACCTAGATATTGATAGTCTGATCGGTCAACGTATAATCGAGTCCTAGCT
TTTGCAAACATCTATCAAGAGACAGGATCAGCAGGAGGCTTTCGCATGAGTATTCAACATTTCCGTGTCG
CCCTTATTCCCTTTTTTGCGGCATTTTGCCTTCCTGTTTTTGCTCACCCAGAAACGCTGGTGAAAGTAAA
AGATGCTGAAGATCAGTTGGGTGCGCGAGTGGGTTACATCGAACTGGATCTCAACAGCGGTAAGATCCTT
GAGAGTTTTCGCCCCGAAGAACGCTTTCCAATGATGAGCACTTTTAAAGTTCTGCTATGTGGCGCGGTAT
TATCCCGTATTGACGCCGGGCAAGAGCAACTCGGTCGCCGCATACACTATTCTCAGAATGACTTGGTTGA
GTATTCACCAGTCACAGAAAAGCATCTTACGGATGGCATGACAGTAAGAGAATTATGCAGTGCTGCCATA
ACCATGAGTGATAACACTGCGGCCAACTTACTTCTGACAACGATTGGAGGACCGAAGGAGCTAACCGCTT
TTTTGCACAACATGGGGGATCATGTAACTCGCCTTGATCGTTGGGAACCGGAGCTGAATGAAGCCATACC
AAACGACGAGCGTGACACCACGATGCCTGTAGCAATGGCAACAACCTTGCGTAAACTATTAACTGGCGAA
CTACTTACTCTAGCTTCCCGGCAACAGTTGATAGACTGGATGGAGGCGGATAAAGTTGCAGGA
